>Addgene plasmid #72242 | pCORE-Hp53 | depositor full sequence | sequence record 136118 | pCORE-Hp53 sequence 6319 bps
GAACGCGGCCGCCAGCTGAAGCTTCGTACGCTGCAGGTCGACGGATCCCCGGGTTAATTAAGGCGCGCCA
GATCCCCGGGTTAATTAAGGCGCGCCAGATCTGTTTAGCTTGCCTCGTCCCCGCCGGGTCACCCGGCCAG
CGACATGGAGGCCCAGAATACCCTCCTTGACAGTCTTGACGTGCGCAGCTCAGGGGCATGATGTGACTGT
CGCCCGTACATTTAGCCCATACATCCCCATGTATAATCATTTGCATCCATACATTTTGATGGCCGCACGG
CGCGAAGCAAAAATTACGGCTCCTCGCTGCGGACCTGCGAGCAGGGAAACGCTCCCCTCACAGACGCGTT
GAATTGTCCCCACGCCGCGCCCCTGTAGAGAAATATAAAAGGTTAGGATTTGCCACTGAGGTTCTTCTTT
CATATACTTCCTTTTAAAATCTTGCTAGGATACAGTTCTCACATCACATCCGAACATAAACAACCATGGG
TAAAAAGCCTGAACTCACCGCGACGTCTGTCGAGAAGTTTCTGATCGAAAAGTTCGACAGCGTCTCCGAC
CTGATGCAGCTCTCGGAGGGCGAAGAATCTCGTGCTTTCAGCTTCGATGTAGGAGGGCGTGGATATGTCC
TGCGGGTAAATAGCTGCGCCGATGGTTTCTACAAAGATCGTTATGTTTATCGGCACTTTGCATCGGCCGC
GCTCCCGATTCCGGAAGTGCTTGACATTGGGGAATTCAGCGAGAGCCTGACCTATTGCATCTCCCGCCGT
GCACAGGGTGTCACGTTGCAAGACCTGCCTGAAACCGAACTGCCCGCTGTTCTGCAGCCGGTCGCGGAGG
CCATGGATGCGATCGCTGCGGCCGATCTTAGCCAGACGAGCGGGTTCGGCCCATTCGGACCGCAAGGAAT
CGGTCAATACACTACATGGCGTGATTTCATATGCGCGATTGCTGATCCCCATGTGTATCACTGGCAAACT
GTGATGGACGACACCGTCAGTGCGTCCGTCGCGCAGGCTCTCGATGAGCTGATGCTTTGGGCCGAGGACT
GCCCCGAAGTCCGGCACCTCGTGCACGCGGATTTCGGCTCCAACAATGTCCTGACGGACAATGGCCGCAT
AACAGCGGTCATTGACTGGAGCGAGGCGATGTTCGGGGATTCCCAATACGAGGTCGCCAACATCTTCTTC
TGGAGGCCGTGGTTGGCTTGTATGGAGCAGCAGACGCGCTACTTCGAGCGGAGGCATCCGGAGCTTGCAG
GATCGCCGCGGCTCCGGGCGTATATGCTCCGCATTGGTCTTGACCAACTCTATCAGAGCTTGGTTGACGG
CAATTTCGATGATGCAGCTTGGGCGCAGGGTCGATGCGACGCAATCGTCCGATCCGGAGCCGGGACTGTC
GGGCGTACACAAATCGCCCGCAGAAGCGCGGCCGTCTGGACCGATGGCTGTGTAGAAGTACTCGCCGATA
GTGGAAACCGACGCCCCAGCACTCGTCCGAGGGCAAAGGAATAATCAGTACTGACAATAAAAAGATTCTT
GTTTTCAAGAACTTGTCATTTGTATAGTTTTTTTATATTGTAGTTGTTCTATTTTAATCAAATGTTAGCG
TGATTTATATTTTTTTTCGCCTCGACATCATCTGCCCAGATGCGAAGTTAAGTGCGCAGAAAGTAATATC
ATGCGTCAATCGTATGTGAATGCTGGTCGCTATACTGCTGTCGATTCGATACTAACGCCGCCATCCAGTG
TCGAAAACGAGCTCGAATTCGACAGGTTATCAGCAACAACACAGTCATATCCATTCTCAATTAGCTCTAC
CACAGTGTGTGAACCAATGTATCCAGCACCACCTGTAACCAAAACAATTTTAGAAGTACTTTCACTTTGT
AACTGAGCTGTCATTTATATTGAATTTTCAAAAATTCTTACTTTTTTTTTGGATGGACGCAAAGAAGTTT
AATAATCATATTACATGGCATTACCACCATATACATATCCATATACATATCCATATCTAATCTTACTTAT
ATGTTGTGGAAATGTAAAGAGCCCCATTATCTTAGCCTAAAAAAACCTTCTCTTTGGAACTTTCAGTAAT
ACGCTTAACTGCTCATTGCTATATTGAAGTACGGATTAGAAGCCGCCGAGCGGGTGACAGCCCTCCGAAG
GAAGACTCTCCTCCGTGCGTCCTCGTCTTCACCGGTCGCGTTCCTGAAACGCAGATGTGCCTCGCGCCGC
ACTGCTCCGAACAATAAAGATTCTACAATACTAGCTTTTATGGTTATGAAGAGGAAAAATTGGCAGTAAC
CTGGCCCCACAAACCTTCAAATGAACGAATCAAATTAACAACCATAGGATGATAATGCGATTAGTTTTTT
AGCCTTATTTCTGGGGTAATTAATCAGCGAAGCGATGATTTTTGATCTATTAACAGATATATAAATGCAA
AAACTGCATAACCACTTTAACTAATACTTTCAACATTTTCGGTTTGTATTACTTCTTATTCAAATGTAAT
AAAAGTATCAACAAAAAATTGTTAATATACCTCTATACTTTAACGTCAAGGAGAAAAAACCCCGGATCCG
GCCCCCTCGACTAGAAATAATTTTGTTTAACTTTAAGAAGGAGATATAGCATGATGGAGGAGCCGCAGTC
AGATCCTAGCGTCGAGCCCCCTCTGAGTCAGGAAACATTTTCAGACCTATGGAAACTACTTCCTGAAAAC
AACGTTCTGTCCCCCTTGCCGTCCCAAGCAATGGATGATTTGATGCTGTCCCCGGACGATATTGAACAAT
GGTTCACTGAAGACCCAGGTCCAGATGAAGCTCCCAGAATGCCAGAGGCTGCTCCCCCCGTGGCCCCTGC
ACCAGCAGCTCCTACACCGGCGGCCCCTGCACCAGCCCCCTCCTGGCCCCTGTCATCTTCTGTCCCTTCC
CAGAAAACCTACCAGGGCAGCTACGGTTTCCGTCTGGGCTTCTTGCATTCTGGGACAGCCAAGTCTGCGA
CTTGCACGTACTCCCCTGCCCTCAACAAGATGTTTTGCCAACTGGCCAAGACCTGCCCTGTGCAGCTGTG
GGTTGATTCCACACCCCCGCCCGGCACCCGCGTCCGCGCCATGGCCATCTACAAGCAGTCACAGCACATG
ACGGAGGTTGTGAGGCGCTGCCCCCACCATGAGCGCTGCTCAGATAGCGATGGTCTGGCCCCTCCTCAGC
ATCTTATCCGAGTGGAAGGAAATTTGCGTGTGGAGTATTTGGATGACAGAAACACTTTTCGACATAGTGT
GGTGGTGCCCTATGAGCCGCCTGAGGTTGGCTCTGACTGTACCACCATCCACTACAACTACATGTGTAAC
AGTTCCTGCATGGGCGGCATGAACCGGAGGCCCATCCTCACCATCATCACACTGGAAGACTCCAGTGGTA
ATCTACTGGGACGGAACAGCTTTGAGGTGCGTGTTTGTGCCTGTCCTGGGAGAGACCGGCGCACAGAGGA
AGAGAATCTCCGCAAGAAAGGGGAGCCTCACCACGAGCTGCCCCCAGGGAGCACTAAGCGAGCACTGCCC
AACAACACCAGCTCCTCTCCCCAGCCAAAGAAGAAACCACTGGATGGAGAATATTTCACCCTTCAGATCC
GTGGGCGTGAGCGCTTCGAGATGTTCCGAGAGCTGAATGAGGCCTTGGAACTCAAGGATGCCCAGGCTGG
GAAGGAGCCAGGGGGGAGCAGGGCTCACTCCAGCCACCTGAAGTCCAAAAAGGGTCAGTCTACCTCCCGC
CATAAAAAACTCATGTTCAAGACAGAAGGGCCTGACTCAGACTGACATTCTCCACTTCTTGTTCCCCACT
GACAGCCTCCCACCCCCATCTCTCCCTCCCCTGCCATTTTGGGTTTCCCTTAATTAATTAAGGGGGATCC
ACTAGTGGCCTATGCGGCCGCGGATCTGCCGGTCTCCCTATAGTGAGTCGTATTAATTTCGATAAGCCAG
GTTAACCTGCATTAATGAATCGGCCAACGCGCGGGGAGAGGCGGTTTGCGTATTGGGCGCTCTTCCGCTT
CCTCGCTCACTGACTCGCTGCGCTCGGTCGTTCGGCTGCGGCGAGCGGTATCAGCTCACTCAAAGGCGGT
AATACGGTTATCCACAGAATCAGGGGATAACGCAGGAAAGAACATGTGAGCAAAAGGCCAGCAAAAGGCC
AGGAACCGTAAAAAGGCCGCGTTGCTGGCGTTTTTCCATAGGCTCCGCCCCCCTGACGAGCATCACAAAA
ATCGACGCTCAAGTCAGAGGTGGCGAAACCCGACAGGACTATAAAGATACCAGGCGTTTCCCCCTGGAAG
CTCCCTCGTGCGCTCTCCTGTTCCGACCCTGCCGCTTACCGGATACCTGTCCGCCTTTCTCCCTTCGGGA
AGCGTGGCGCTTTCTCAATGCTCACGCTGTAGGTATCTCAGTTCGGTGTAGGTCGTTCGCTCCAAGCTGG
GCTGTGTGCACGAACCCCCCGTTCAGCCCGACCGCTGCGCCTTATCCGGTAACTATCGTCTTGAGTCCAA
CCCGGTAAGACACGACTTATCGCCACTGGCAGCAGCCACTGGTAACAGGATTAGCAGAGCGAGGTATGTA
GGCGGTGCTACAGAGTTCTTGAAGTGGTGGCCTAACTACGGCTACACTAGAAGGACAGTATTTGGTATCT
GCGCTCTGCTGAAGCCAGTTACCTTCGGAAAAAGAGTTGGTAGCTCTTGATCCGGCAAACAAACCACCGC
TGGTAGCGGTGGTTTTTTTGTTTGCAAGCAGCAGATTACGCGCAGAAAAAAAGGATCTCAAGAAGATCCT
TTGATCTTTTCTACGGGGTCTGACGCTCAGTGGAACGAAAACTCACGTTAAGGGATTTTGGTCATGAGAT
TATCAAAAAGGATCTTCACCTAGATCCTTTTAAATTAAAAATGAAGTTTTAAATCAATCTAAAGTATATA
TGAGTAAACTTGGTCTGACAGTTACCAATGCTTAATCAGTGAGGCACCTATCTCAGCGATCTGTCTATTT
CGTTCATCCATAGTTGCCTGACTCCCCGTCGTGTAGATAACTACGATACGGGAGGGCTTACCATCTGGCC
CCAGTGCTGCAATGATACCGCGAGACCCACGCTCACCGGCTCCAGATTTATCAGCAATAAACCAGCCAGC
CGGAAGGGCCGAGCGCAGAAGTGGTCCTGCAACTTTATCCGCCTCCATCCAGTCTATTAATTGTTGCCGG
GAAGCTAGAGTAAGTAGTTCGCCAGTTAATAGTTTGCGCAACGTTGTTGCCATTGCTACAGGCATCGTGG
TGTCACGCTCGTCGTTTGGTATGGCTTCATTCAGCTCCGGTTCCCAACGATCAAGGCGAGTTACATGATC
CCCCATGTTGTGCAAAAAAGCGGTTAGCTCCTTCGGTCCTCCGATCGTTGTCAGAAGTAAGTTGGCCGCA
GTGTTATCACTCATGGTTATGGCAGCACTGCATAATTCTCTTACTGTCATGCCATCCGTAAGATGCTTTT
CTGTGACTGGTGAGTACTCAACCAAGTCATTCTGAGAATAGTGTATGCGGCGACCGAGTTGCTCTTGCCC
GGCGTCAATACGGGATAATACCGCGCCACATAGCAGAACTTTAAAAGTGCTCATCATTGGAAAACGTTCT
TCGGGGCGAAAACTCTCAAGGATCTTACCGCTGTTGAGATCCAGTTCGATGTAACCCACTCGTGCACCCA
ACTGATCTTCAGCATCTTTTACTTTCACCAGCGTTTCTGGGTGAGCAAAAACAGGAAGGCAAAATGCCGC
AAAAAAGGGAATAAGGGCGACACGGAAATGTTGAATACTCATACTCTTCCTTTTTCAATATTATTGAAGC
ATTTATCAGGGTTATTGTCTCATGAGCGGATACATATTTGAATGTATTTAGAAAAATAAACAAATAGGGG
TTCCGCGCACATTTCCCCGAAAAGTGCCACCTGACGTCTAAGAAACCATTATTATCATGACATTAACCTA
TAAAAATAGGCGTATCACGAGGCCCTTTCGTCTCGCGCGTTTCGGTGATGACGGTGAAAACCTCTGACAC
ATGCAGCTCCCGGAGACGGTCACAGCTTGTCTGTAAGCGGATGCCGGGAGCAGACAAGCCCGTCAGGGCG
CGTCAGCGGGTGTTGGCGGGTGTCGGGGCTGGCTTAACTATGCGGCATCAGAGCAGATTGTACTGAGAGT
GCACCATATGGACATATTGTCGTTAGAACGCGGCTACAATTAATACATAACCTTATGTATCATACACATA
CGATTTAGGTGACACTATA
Features (pLannotate 1.2.2; 14 found; start..end, strand, type, name):
    142..1717    +  gene           hphMX6: yeast selectable marker conferring hygromycin resistance
   1520..1717    +  terminator     TEF terminator: Ashbya gossypii TEF terminator
   1752..1874    -  CDS            UGE2 (fragment): UGE2_ARATH - Experimental evidence at protein level: Swiss-Prot protein existence level 1. Catalyzes the interconversion between UDP-glucose and UDP- galactose. Cooperates with UGE3 in pollen development and with UGE4 in cell wall carbohydrate biosynthesis and growth. From Arabidopsis thaliana (Mouse-ear cress).
   1916..2580    +  promoter       GAL1,10 promoter: GAL1 and GAL10 genes of S. cerevisiae; divergent inducible promoter, regulated by Gal4
   2612..2634    +  RBS            RBS: efficient ribosome binding site from bacteriophage T7 gene 10 (Olins and Rangwala, 1989)
   2644..3825    +  CDS            p53: human tumor suppressor protein that is often mutated in cancers; Homo sapiens TP53; responds to cellular stresses to regulate the expression of target genes
   3957..3975    -  promoter       T7 promoter: promoter for bacteriophage T7 RNA polymerase
   3997..4050    -  CDS            lacI (fragment): lac repressor; lacI; The lac repressor binds to the lac operator to inhibit transcription in E. coli. This inhibition can be relieved by adding lactose or isopropyl-β-D-thiogalactopyranoside (IPTG).
   4233..4821    -  rep_origin     ori: high-copy-number ColE1/pMB1/pBR322/pUC origin of replication
   4992..5852    -  CDS            AmpR: β-lactamase; bla; confers resistance to ampicillin, carbenicillin, and related antibiotics
   5853..5957    -  promoter       AmpR promoter: bla
   6052..6087    +  CDS            rop (fragment): Rop protein, which maintains plasmids at low copy number; rop
   6189..6240    +  misc_feature   bom (fragment): basis of mobility region from pBR322
   6303..2       +  promoter       SP6 promoter (across the origin): promoter for bacteriophage SP6 RNA polymerase
