[The description below was written by a language model from this plasmid's Addgene catalogue record and pLannotate feature annotations shown in this document.]
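Description:
pCORE-Hp53 is a 6.3 kb E. coli-propagated template plasmid built on the pFA6aKlURA3 backbone. It carries a CORE (counterselectable/reporter) cassette for the delitto perfetto method of oligonucleotide-directed genome mutagenesis in yeast. It is maintained in bacteria through a high-copy ColE1/pUC-type origin and the β-lactamase (AmpR) gene for ampicillin selection. Although it is catalogued as a bacterial expression vector, no yeast replication origin is annotated. This fits its role as a source of cassette DNA rather than as a vector maintained in yeast. SP6 and T7 promoter sequences typical of pFA6a-series plasmids sit near the ends of the cassette region. Short fragments annotated as lacI, rop, bom and an Arabidopsis UGE2 match appear to be backbone remnants or incidental similarity hits rather than functional parts.

The cassette has two markers. The first is hphMX6, a hygromycin resistance gene ending in the Ashbya gossypii TEF terminator, which provides positive selection for yeast that have integrated the cassette. The second is a human p53 cDNA carrying the V122A mutation, placed downstream of the galactose-inducible, Gal4-regulated S. cerevisiae GAL1,10 promoter, with a T7 gene 10 ribosome binding site annotated just upstream of the coding sequence. In the delitto perfetto scheme this p53 allele serves as the counterselectable marker. Inducing it on galactose is expected to inhibit the growth of cells that retain the cassette, so cells that have lost it can be recovered. In typical use, the cassette is integrated at a chosen genomic locus under hygromycin selection. It is then replaced with oligonucleotides carrying the desired change, which leaves a scarless modification. Because counterselection relies on p53 rather than URA3, the cassette should not need a ura3 auxotrophic background.
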