Addgene plasmid #72242: pCORE-Hp53
Purpose: Contains the CORE cassette with hyg and human p53 gene markers
Depositing lab: Michael Resnick & Francesca Storici. Depositing organization: National Institute of Environmental Health Sciences (NIEHS). Publication: Delitto perfetto targeted mutagenesis in yeast with oligonucleotides. Storici F, Resnick MA. Genet Eng (N Y). 2003;25:189-207. PubMed 15260239.
Backbone
  Vector backbone: pFA6aKlURA3
  Vector type: Bacterial Expression
Growth in bacteria
  Bacterial resistance: Ampicillin, 100 μg/mL
  Growth temperature: 37°C
  Growth strain: DH5alpha
  Copy number: Unknown
Gene/Insert 1
  Gene/Insert name: p53 (alt name: cDNA of human p53 gene with the V122A mutation)
  Species: H. sapiens (human)
  Mutation: V122A mutation
  Entrez Gene: TP53 (a.k.a. BCC7, BMFS5, LFS1, P53, TRP53)
Gene/Insert 2
  Gene/Insert name: hyg (alt name: provides resistance to hygromycin)
Resource information
  A portion of this plasmid was derived from a plasmid made by: This plasmid was created by Francesca Storici.
Terms and licenses: Academic/Nonprofit Terms; Industry Terms: Not Available to Industry
Depositor comments: The Resnik and Storici Labs recommend reading the following review articles for more information on this plasmid: Storici and Resnick Method Enzymol 2006 PMID: 16793410 Stuckey et al., Meth. Mol. Biol. 2011 PMID: 21660695 Stuckey and Storici Methods Enzymol 2013 PMID: 24182920
How to cite: pCORE-Hp53 was a gift from Michael Resnick & Francesca Storici (Addgene plasmid # 72242 ; http://n2t.net/addgene:72242 ; RRID:Addgene_72242)
