>Addgene plasmid #72242 | pCORE-Hp53 | addgene partial sequence | sequence record 135699 | T7 5'-TAATACGACTCACTATAGGG-3'
GGATCCCCCTTAATTAATTAAGGGAAACCCAAAATGGCAGGGGAGGGAGAGATGGGGGTGGGAGGCTGTC
AGTGGGGAACAAGAAGTGGAGAATGTCAGTCTGAGTCAGGCCCTTCTGTCTTGAACATGAGTTTTTTATG
GCGGGAGGTAGACTGACCCTTTTTGGACTTCAGGTGGCTGGAGTGAGCCCTGCTCCCCCCTGGCTCCTTC
CCAGCCTGGGCATCCTTGAGTTCCAAGGCCTCATTCAGCTCTCGGAACATCTCGAAGCGCTCACGCCCAC
GGATCTGAAGGGTGAAATATTCTCCATCCAGTGGTTTCTTCTTTGGCTGGGGAGAGGAGCTGGTGTTGTT
GGGCAGTGCTCGCTTAGTGCTCCCTGGGGGCAGCTCGTGGTGAGGCTCCCCTTTCTTGCGGAGATTCTCT
TCCTCTGTGCGCCGGTCTCTCCCAGGACAGGCACAAACACGCACCTCAAAGCTGTTCCGTCCCAGTAGAT
TACCACTGGAGTCTTCCAGTGTGATGATGGTGAGGATGGGCCTCCGGTTCATGCCGCCCATGCAGGAACT
GTTACACATGTAGTTGTAGTGGATGGTGGTACAGTCAGAGCCAACCTCAGGCGGCTCATAGGGCACCACC
ACACTATGTCGAAAAGTGTTTCTGTCATCCAAATACTCCACACGCAAATTTCCTTCCACTCGGATAAGAT
GCTGAGGAGGGGCCAGACCATCGCTATCTGAGCAGCGCTCATGGTGGGGGCAGCGCCTCACAACCTCCGT
CATGTGCTGTGACTGCTTGTAGATGGCCATGGCGCGGACGCGGGTGCCGGGCGGGGGTGTGGAATCAACC
CACAGCTGCACAGGGCAGGTCTTGGCCAGTTGGCAAAACATCTTGTTGAGGGCAGGGGAGTACGTGCAAG
TCGCAGACTTGGCTGTCCCAGAATGCAAGAAGCCCAGACGGAAACCGTAGCTGCCCTGGTAGGTTTTCTG
GGAAGGGACAGAAGATGACAGGGGCCAGGAGGGGCTGTGCA
