>Addgene plasmid #72242 | pCORE-Hp53 | addgene partial sequence | sequence record 135700 | SP6 5'-ATTTAGGTGACACTATAG-3'
GCTGCAGGTCGACGGATCCCCGGGTTAATTAAGGCGCGCCAGATCCCCGGGTTAATTAAGGCGCGCCAGA
TCTGTTTAGCTTGCCTCGTCCCCGCCGGGTCACCCGGCCAGCGACATGGAGGCCCAGAATACCCTCCTTG
ACAGTCTTGACGTGCGCAGCTCAGGGGCATGATGTGACTGTCGCCCGTACATTTAGCCCATACATCCCCA
TGTATAATCATTTGCATCCATACATTTTGATGGCCGCACGGCGCGAAGCAAAAATTACGGCTCCTCGCTG
CGGACCTGCGAGCAGGGAAACGCTCCCCTCACAGACGCGTTGAATTGTCCCCACGCCGCGCCCCTGTAGA
GAAATATAAAAGGTTAGGATTTGCCACTGAGGTTCTTCTTTCATATACTTCCTTTTAAAATCTTGCTAGG
ATACAGTTCTCACATCACATCCGAACATAAACAACCATGGGTAAAAAGCCTGAACTCACCGCGACGTCTG
TCGAGAAGTTTCTGATCGAAAAGTTCGACAGCGTCTCCGACCTGATGCAGCTCTCGGAGGGCGAAGAATC
TCGTGCTTTCAGCTTCGATGTAGGAGGGCGTGGATATGTCCTGCGGGTAAATAGCTGCGCCGATGGTTTC
TACAAAGATCGTTATGTTTATCGGCACTTTGCATCGGCCGCGCTCCCGATTCCGGAAGTGCTTGACATTG
GGGAATTCAGCGAGAGCCTGACCTATTGCATCTCCCGCCGTGCACAGGGTGTCACGTTGCAAGACCTGCC
TGAAACCGAACTGCCCGCTGTTCTGCAGCCGGTCGCGGAGGCCATGGATGCGATCGCTGCGGCCGATCTT
AGCCAGACGAGCGGGTTCGGCCCATTCGGACCGCAAGGAATCGGTCAATACACTACATGGCGTGATTTCA
TATGCGCGATTGCTGATCCCCATGTGTATCACTGGCAAACTGTGATGGACGACACCGTCAGTGCGTCCGT
CGCGCAGGCTCTCGATGAGCTGA
